>Addgene plasmid #174937 | pMSR:MSMEG_0922:Dendra | addgene full sequence | sequence record 345465 | Addgene NGS Result
CCGCATCCACGACCTCCGCGCTGTCGGCGCTACGTTCGCCGCTCAGGCAGGTGCGACGACCAAGGAGCTG
ATGGCCCGTCTCGGTCACACGACTCCTAGGATGGCGATGAAGTACCAGATGGCGTCTGAGGCCCGCGACG
AGGCTATCGCTGAGGCGATGTCCAAGCTGGCCAAGACCTCCTGAAACGCAAAAAGCCCCCCTCCCAAGGA
CACTGAGTCCTAAAGAGGGGGGTTTCTTGTCAGTACGCGAAGAACCACGCCTGGCCGCGAGCGCCAGCAC
CGCCGCTCTGTGCGGAGACCTGGGCACCAGCCCCGCCGCCGCCAGGAGCATTGCCGTTCCCGCCAGAAAT
CTAGACGGTGACCACAACGCGCCCGCTTTGATCGGGGACGTCGAAATATTGGATCGTCGGCACCGTCACG
GCCGTGGGAGGCGGCACGATCCGCGACGTGATGATCGGCCGCATCCCCACGGTGCTGCGCAGTGAGCTCT
ACGCCATCCCGGCGTTGATCTGTGCGTTCGCACGCACAGGCCCGGTGTGAGAAGGGTCTCTGACGAGCGG
GAGAACTCCCTATCAGTGATAGAGTTTGTCCTCCCTATCAGTGATAGATAGGCTTAAGGAGTAATACGAC
TCACTATAGGGAGAAGGAGGCCATTATGACCGACCACACCCGCGCACAGGTCGCAGCACTCGTCGACCAC
ACCCTGCTCAAGCCGGAGGCGACGCCGTCCGACGTCACCGCTCTCGTGGACGAGGCGGCCGACCTGGGAG
TCTTCGCGGTCTGCGTATCGCCGCCGCTGGTGTCGGTCGCCGCAGGCGTCGCGCCGTCGGGCCTGGCGAT
CGCCGCGGTGGCCGGGTTCCCGTCCGGCAAGCACGTGCCCGGTATCAAGGCCACCGAGGCCGAACTCGCG
GTCGCGGCAGGCGCCACCGAGATCGACATGGTGATCGACGTCGGTGCGGCCCTCGCGGGGGATCTCGACG
CCGTGTCCGCCGACATCACCGCGGTCCGCAAGGCCGTGCGCGCGGCGACGCTCAAGGTCATCGTGGAGTC
GGCGGCGCTCCTGGAGTTCTCGGGAGAACCGTTGCTGGCCGATGTGTGCCGCGTCGCGCGCGATGCGGGA
GCCGACTTCGTGAAGACCTCCACGGGTTTCCACCCGTCCGGCGGCGCGTCGGTACAGGCGGTCGAGATCA
TGGCGCGCACCGTGGGCGAGCGCCTCGGGGTCAAGGCCAGCGGCGGGATCCGCACCGCCGAGCAGGCCGC
GGCCATGCTCGACGCGGGAGCCACCCGGCTGGGCCTGTCCGGCTCACGCGCGGTGCTCGACGGGTTCGGC
TCGGCCAAGCTTGGTGCGGCCGCGGGCAACACGCCTGGCATCAATCTGATCAAGGAGGACATGCGTGTCA
AGGTGCATATGGAGGGCAACGTGAACGGTCACGCCTTCGTGATCGAGGGGGAGGGTAAGGGTAAGCCTTA
CGAAGGGACCCAGACCGCCAACCTCACCGTCAAGGAGGGCGCCCCTCTCCCATTCTCGTACGATATCCTC
ACTACCGCGGTGCATTACGGGAACCGCGTGTTCACCAAGTACCCCGAGGATATCCCTGACTACTTCAAGC
AGAGCTTCCCGGAGGGATACTCCTGGGAGCGGACGATGACCTTCGAAGACAAGGGTATCTGTACGATCCG
CAGCGACATCTCGCTGGAAGGGGACTGTTTCTTCCAGAACGTCCGTTTCAAGGGGACCAACTTTCCGCCG
AACGGCCCGGTCATGCAGAAGAAGACCCTCAAGTGGGAGCCGAGCACGGAGAAGCTGCACGTTCGGGACG
GCCTCCTGGTCGGCAACATCAACATGGCGCTGCTGCTGGAAGGCGGCGGCCACTACCTATGCGACTTCAA
GACCACGTACAAAGCGAAGAAGGTCGTCCAGCTGCCCGACGCGCACTTCGTGGACCACCGCATCGAAATC
CTGGGGAACGATTCGGACTACAACAAGGTCAAGTTGTACGAGCACGCTGTGGCACGCTATAGCCCGCTCC
CGTCGCAGGTCTGGTTCGAAGGCGGCGGCGGGGAGAACCTGTATTTCCAGGACTACAAGGACGACGACGA
CAAGTGATTTAAATAACCCCTTGGGGCCTCTAAACGGGTCTTGAGGGGTTTTTTGTTAACTAGCGTACGA
TCGAATTCCTGCAGCTCACGGTAACTGATGCCGTATTTGCAGTACCAGCGTACGGCCCACAGAATGATGT
CACGCTGAAAATGCCGGCCTTTGAATGGGTTCATGTGCAGCTCCATCAGCAAAAGGGGATGATAAGTTTA
TCACCACCGACTATTTGCAACAGTGCCGTTGATCGTGCTATGATCGACTGATGTCATCAGCGGTGGAGTG
CAATGTCGTGCAATACGAATGGCGAAAAGCCGAGCTCATCGGTCAGCTTCTCAACCTTGGGGTTACCCCC
GGCGGTGTGCTGCTGGTCCACAGCTCCTTCCGTAGCGTCCGGCCCCTCGAAGATGGGCCACTTGGACTGA
TCGAGGCCCTGCGTGCTACGCTGGGTCCGGGAGGGACGCTCGTCATGCCCTCGTGGTCAGGTCTGGACGA
CGAGCCGTTCGATCCTGCCACGTCGCCCGTTACACCGGACCTTGGAGTTGTCTCTGACACATTCTGGCGC
CTGCCAAATGTAAAGCGCAGCGCCCATCCATTTGCCTTTGCGGCAGCGGGGCCACAGGCAGAGCAGATCA
TCTCTGATCCATTGCCCCTGCCACCTTACTCGCCTGCAAGCCCGGTCGCCCGTGTCCATGAACTCGATGG
GCAGGTACTTCTCCTCGGCGTGGGACACGATGCCAACACGACGCTGCATCTTGCCGAGTTGATGGCAAAG
GTTCCCTATGGGGTGCCGAGACACTGCACCATTCTTCAGGATGGCAAGTTGGTACGCGTCGATTATCTCG
AGAATGACCACTGCTGTGAGCGCTTTGCCTTGGCGGACAGGTGGCTCAAGGAGAAGAGCCTTCAGAAGGA
AGGTCCAGTCGGTCATGCCTTTGCTCGGTTGATCCGCTCCCGCGACATTGTGGCGACAGCCCTGGGTCAA
CTGGGCCGAGATCCGTTGATCTTCCTGCATCCGCCAGAGGCGGGATGCGAAGAATGCGATGCCGCTCGCC
AGTCGATTGGCTGAGCTCATGAGCGGAGAACGAGATGACGTTGGAGGGGCAAGGTCGCGCTGATTGCTGG
GGCAACACGGGGGATCCACTAGTTCCATGAGCGTCAGACCCCGTAGAAAAGATCAAAGGATCTTCTTGAG
ATCCTTTTTTTCTGCGCGTAATCTGCTGCTTGCAAACAAAAAAACCACCGCTACCAGCGGTGGTTTGTTT
GCCGGATCAAGAGCTACCAACTCTTTTTCCGAAGGTAACTGGCTTCAGCAGAGCGCAGATACCAAATACT
GTCCTTCTAGTGTAGCCGTAGTTAGGCCACCACTTCAAGAACTCTGTAGCACCGCCTACATACCTCGCTC
TGCTAATCCTGTTACCAGTGGCTGCTGCCAGTGGCGATAAGTCGTGTCTTACCGGGTTGGACTCAAGACG
ATAGTTACCGGATAAGGCGCAGCGGTCGGGCTGAACGGGGGGTTCGTGCACACAGCCCAGCTTGGAGCGA
ACGACCTACACCGAACTGAGATACCTACAGCGTGAGCTATGAGAAAGCGCCACGCTTCCCGAGGGGAGAA
AGGCGGACAGGTATCCGGTAAGCGGCAGGGTCGGAACAGGAGAGCGCACGAGGGAGCTTCCAGGGGGAAA
CGCCTGGTATCTTTATAGTCCTGTCGGGTTTCGCCACCTCTGACTTGAGCGTCGATTTTTGTGATGCTCG
TCAGGGGGGCGGAGCCTATGGAAAAACGCCAGCAACGCGGCCTTTTTACGGTTCCTGGCCTTTTGCTGGC
CTTTTGCTCACATGTTCTTTCCTGCGTTATCCCCTGATTCTGTGGATAACCGTATTACCGCCTTTGAGTG
AGCTGATACCGCTCGCCGCAGCCGAACGACCGAGCGCAACGCGTGCGGCCGCGGTACCCGGGGATCCTCT
AGAGTCGACCACCAAGGGCACCATCTCTGCTTGGGCCACCCCGTTGGCCGCAGCCAGCTCGCTGAGAGCC
GTGAACGACAGGGCGAACGCCAGCCCGCCGACGGCGAGGGTTCCGACCGCTGCAACTCCCGGTGCAACCT
TGTCCCGGTCTATTCTCTTCACTGCACCAGCTCCAATCTGGTGTGAATGCCCCTCGTCTGTTCGCGCAGG
CGGGGGGCTCTATTCGTTTGTCAGCATCGAAAGTAGCCAGATCAGGGATGCGTTGCAACCGCGTATGCCC
AGGTCAGAAGAGTCGCACAAGAGTTGCAGACCCCTGGAAAGAAAAATGGCCAGAGGGCGAAAACACCCTC
TGACCAGCGGAGCGGGCGACGGGAATCGAACCCGCGTAGCTAGTTTGGAAGAATGGGTGTCTGCCGACCA
CATATGGGCCGGTCAAGATAGGTTTTTACCCCCTCTCGGCTGCATCCTCTAAGTGGAAAGAAATTGCAGG
TCGTAGAAGCGCGTTGAAGCCTGAGAGTTGCACAGGAGTTGCAACCCGGTAGCCTTGTTCACGACGAGAG
GAGACCTAGTTGGCACGTCGCGGATGGGGATCGCTGAAGACTCAGCGCAGCGGGAGGATCCAAGCCTCAT
ACGTCAACCCGCAGGACGGTGTGAGGTACTACGCGCTGCAGACCTACGACAACAAGATGGACGCCGAAGC
CTGGCTCGCGGGCGAGAAGCGGCTCATCGAGATGGAGACCTGGACCCCTCCACAGGACCGGGCGAAGAAG
GCAGCCGCCAGCGCCATCACGCTGGAGGAGTACACCCGGAAGTGGCTCGTGGAGCGCGACCTCGCAGACG
GCACCAGGGATCTGTACAGCGGGCACGCGGAGCGCCGCATCTACCCGGTGCTAGGTGAAGTGGCGGTCAC
AGAGATGACGCCAGCTCTGGTGCGTGCGTGGTGGGCCGGGATGGGTAGGAAGCACCCGACTGCCCGCCGG
CATGCCTACAACGTCCTCCGGGCGGTGATGAACACAGCGGTCGAGGACAAGCTGATCGCAGAGAACCCGT
GCCGGATCGAGCAGAAGGCAGCCGATGAGCGCGACGTAGAGGCGCTGACGCCTGAGGAGCTGGACATCGT
CGCCGCTGAGATCTTCGAGCACTACCGGATCGCGGCATACATCCTGGCGTGGACGAGCCTCCGGTTCGGA
GAGCTGATCGAGCTTCGCCGCAAGGACATCGTGGACGACGGCATGACGATGAAGCTCCGGGTGCGCCGTG
GCGCTTCCCGCGTGGGGAACAAGATCGTCGTTGGCAACGCCAAGACCGTCCGGTCGAAGCGTCCTGTGAC
GGTTCCGCCTCACGTCGCGGAGATGATCCGAGCGCACATGAAGGACCGTACGAAGATGAACAAGGGCCCC
GAGGCATTCCTGGTGACCACGACGCAGGGCAACCGGCTGTCGAAGTCCGCGTTCACCAAGTCGCTGAAGC
GTGGCTACGCCAAGATCGGTCGGCCGGAACT
Features (pLannotate 1.2.2; 14 found; start..end, strand, type, name):
    243..347     -  CDS            32 (fragment): VG32_BPML5 - Protein predicted: Swiss-Prot protein existence level 4. From Mycobacterium phage L5 (Mycobacteriophage L5).
    403..507     +  CDS            Y4104_STRCO (fragment): Protein inferred from homology: Swiss-Prot protein existence level 3. From Streptomyces coelicolor (strain ATCC BAA-471 / A3(2) / M145).
    565..584     +  promoter       tight TRE promoter (fragment): Tet-responsive promoter PTight, consisting of seven tet operator sequences followed by the minimal CMV promoter
    591..608     +  promoter       tight TRE promoter (fragment): Tet-responsive promoter PTight, consisting of seven tet operator sequences followed by the minimal CMV promoter
    622..640     +  promoter       T7 promoter: promoter for bacteriophage T7 RNA polymerase
    668..1330    +  CDS            deoC: DEOC_MYCA1 - Experimental evidence at protein level: Swiss-Prot protein existence level 1. Catalyzes a reversible aldol reaction between acetaldehyde and D-glyceraldehyde 3-phosphate to generate 2-deoxy-D-ribose 5- phosphate. From Mycobacterium avium (strain 104).
   1358..2044    +  CDS            Dendra2: Dendra2 is a photoconvertible green fluorescent protein published in 2006, derived from Dendronephthya sp.. It has high acid sensitivity.
   2084..2104    +  CDS            FLAG (fragment): FLAG® epitope tag, followed by an enterokinase cleavage site
   2113..2155    +  terminator     T7 terminator (fragment): transcription terminator for bacteriophage T7 RNA polymerase
   2361..3161    +  CDS            ApmR: aminoglycoside 3-N-acetyltransferase type IV ; aac(3)IV; confers resistance to apramycin (Paget and Davies, 1996)
   3228..3245    -  misc_feature   MCS (fragment): pBluescript multiple cloning site
   3286..3874    +  rep_origin     ori: high-copy-number ColE1/pMB1/pBR322/pUC origin of replication
   4042..4070    +  misc_feature   MCS (fragment): pUC18/19 multiple cloning site
   4630..181     +  CDS            33 (across the origin): VINT_BPML5 - Also known as int. Protein inferred from homology: Swiss-Prot protein existence level 3. Integrase is necessary for integration of the phage into the host genome by site-specific recombination. From Mycobacterium phage L5 (Mycobacteriophage L5).
