[The description below was written by a language model from this plasmid's Addgene catalogue record and pLannotate feature annotations shown in this document.]
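Description:
pMSR:MSMEG_0922:Dendra is a 5.6 kb bacterial expression plasmid built on the pMSR:Dendra backbone. It is designed to integrate into the mycobacterial chromosome at the phage L5 attachment site and also to permit T7-driven expression in E. coli. In E. coli it is maintained at high copy by a ColE1/pUC-type origin. Selection in both hosts relies on the aac(3)IV apramycin resistance gene. No mycobacterial plasmid origin is annotated. Instead, the plasmid carries the mycobacteriophage L5 integrase gene, which spans the sequence numbering origin, together with adjacent L5 sequence including a fragment of gene 32. The integrase catalyses site-specific recombination into the host genome, which gives stable chromosomal insertion rather than episomal maintenance.

The payload is the M. smegmatis open reading frame MSMEG_0922, inserted by ligation-independent cloning. By homology the annotation identifies it as a deoC-like deoxyribose-phosphate aldolase. It is fused at its C terminus, through a Gly-Ala linker, to the photoconvertible green-to-red fluorescent protein Dendra2 and then to a single FLAG epitope. Transcription in mycobacteria comes from the pmycTetO promoter. The two short hits labelled as TRE fragments most likely correspond to its tet operator sequences, which would make expression controllable by a Tet repressor; no repressor gene is annotated on the plasmid. A T7 promoter sits immediately upstream of the coding sequence, and a partial T7 terminator follows the tag, providing the E. coli expression route.

The plasmid belongs to a systematic mycobacterial gene resource. Its stated purpose is a C-terminal fluorescent fusion, suited to visualising the protein in live cells, with FLAG available for immunodetection or purification.
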