Addgene plasmid #174937: pMSR:MSMEG_0922:Dendra
Purpose: C-term fluorescent fusion
Depositing lab: Keith Derbyshire & Joseph Wade. Depositing organization: Wadsworth Center, New York State Department of Health. Publication: A Mycobacterial Systems Resource for the Research Community. Judd JA, Canestrari J, Clark R, Joseph A, Lapierre P, Lasek-Nesselquist E, Mir M, Palumbo M, Smith C, Stone M, Upadhyay A, Wirth SE, Dedrick RM, Meier CG, Russell DA, Dills A, Dove E, Kester J, Wolf ID, Zhu J, Rubin ER, Fortune S, Hatfull GF, Gray TA, Wade JT, Derbyshire KM. mBio. 2021 Mar 2;12(2). pii: mBio.02401-20. doi: 10.1128/mBio.02401-20. PubMed 33653882.
Backbone
  Vector backbone: pMSR:Dendra
  Vector type: Bacterial Expression ; Integrating Mycobacterial Expression Vector attL5. T7 expression in E. coli
Growth in bacteria
  Bacterial resistance: Apramycin, 25 μg/mL
  Growth temperature: 37°C
  Growth strain: DH5alpha
  Copy number: High Copy
Gene/Insert
  Gene/Insert name: MSMEG_0922
  Species: M. smegmatis
  Promoter: pmycTetO
  Tag / fusion protein: Gly-Ala Linker/Dendra2/1x Flag Tag (C terminal on insert)
  Cloning method: Ligation Independent Cloning
  Sequencing primers: 5′ TGATAGAGTTTGTCCTCCCTATCAG; 3′ TCCATATGCACCTTGACACG
Resource information
  A portion of this plasmid was derived from a plasmid made by: CP000480.1
Terms and licenses: Academic/Nonprofit Terms; Industry Terms: Not Available to Industry
Depositor comments: 5' cloning site: AseI (destroyed), 3' cloning site: HindIII (not destroyed)
How to cite: pMSR:MSMEG_0922:Dendra was a gift from Keith Derbyshire & Joseph Wade (Addgene plasmid # 174937 ; http://n2t.net/addgene:174937 ; RRID:Addgene_174937)
