>Addgene plasmid #174937 | pMSR:MSMEG_0922:Dendra | depositor partial sequence | sequence record 339331 | partial
ATGACCGACCACACCCGCGCACAGGTCGCAGCACTCGTCGACCACACCCTGCTCAAGCCGGAGGCGACGC
CGTCCGACGTCACCGCTCTCGTGGACGAGGCGGCCGACCTGGGAGTCTTCGCGGTCTGCGTATCGCCGCC
GCTGGTGTCGGTCGCCGCAGGCGTCGCGCCGTCGGGCCTGGCGATCGCCGCGGTGGCCGGGTTCCCGTCC
GGCAAGCACGTGCCCGGTATCAAGGCCACCGAGGCCGAACTCGCGGTCGCGGCAGGCGCCACCGAGATCG
ACATGGTGATCGACGTCGGTGCGGCCCTCGCGGGGGATCTCGACGCCGTGTCCGCCGACATCACCGCGGT
CCGCAAGGCCGTGCGCGCGGCGACGCTCAAGGTCATCGTGGAGTCGGCGGCGCTCCTGGAGTTCTCGGGA
GAACCGTTGCTGGCCGATGTGTGCCGCGTCGCGCGCGATGCGGGAGCCGACTTCGTGAAGACCTCCACGG
GTTTCCACCCGTCCGGCGGCGCGTCGGTACAGGCGGTCGAGATCATGGCGCGCACCGTGGGCGAGCGCCT
CGGGGTCAAGGCCAGCGGCGGGATCCGCACCGCCGAGCAGGCCGCGGCCATGCTCGACGCGGGAGCCACC
CGGCTGGGCCTGTCCGGCTCACGCGCGGTGCTCGACGGGTTCGGCTCGGCC
